>Addgene plasmid #152539 | pGBW-m4134221 | depositor full sequence | sequence record 295551 | Full Sequence
CACCATGAGCGCCGTTAAGCGGACAATCAAAGGGACCCATCACTGGTTGCTCCTTACTATACTGACGTCT
TTACTGGTCTTGGTACAGAGTACACAATGGTCGCTTTTCTTTTTTCTGTACGAGAATGCATTCCTCCCAT
TTGCGATGGGAATCATTGCTATGTCCGCCTTCGCTATGATGTTCGTGAAGCACAAACATGCCTTCCTTTG
CCTGTTTCTCCTACCCTCACTGGCAACCGTGGCCTATTTTAACATGGTGTACATGCCTGCGAGCTGGGTC
ATGCGAATTATGACTTGGCTGGACATGGTTGATACCTCCCTATCTGGCTTCAAGTTAAAGGACTGTGTGA
TGTATGCATCAGCTGTAGTGCTGCTAATCCTGATGACAGCTCGCACAGTCTACGATGACGGTGCCAGGAG
AGTGTGGACTCTGATGAATGTCCTCACCTTAGTTTATAAAGTATACTATGGCAACGCTCTCGATCAGGCC
ATTAGTATGTGGGCATTGATAATCTCCGTGACGAGTAACTACAGCGGAGTGGTAACCACTGTCATGTTTT
TGGCACGCGGGATAGTGTTCATGTGTGTCGAATATTGCCCGATCTTTTTTATCACAGGGAATACTCTGCA
ATGCATTATGCTGGTTTACTGTTTCTTGGGCTATTTCTGCACCTGTTATTTTGGTCTATTCTGCCTGCTT
AATAGGTACTTTCGTTTGACACTAGGAGTCTATGATTACTTGGTGAGCACGCAGGAGTTTCGGTATATGA
ACAGTCAGGGCCTGCTTCCCCCAAAGAACTCTATTGACGCGTTTAAACTCAATATAAAGCTGTTGGGCGT
GGGTGGAAAACCTTGCATCAAGGTGGCCACTGTGCAGGAAAACCTTTACTTTCAGTCGCACCATCACCAT
CACCATTAAGCTAGCTTGACTGACTGAGATACAGCGTACCTTCAGCTCACAGACATGATAAGATACATTG
ATGAGTTTGGACAAACCACAACTAGAATGCAGTGAAAAAAATGCTTTATTTGTGAAATTTGTGATGCTAT
TGCTTTATTTGTAACCATTATAAGCTGCAATAAACAAGTTAACAACAACAATTGCATTCATTTTATGTTT
CAGGTTCAGGGGGAGGTGTGGGAGGTTTTTTAAAGCAAGTAAAACCTCTACAAATGTGGTATTGGCCCAT
CTCTATCGGTATCGTAGCATAACCCCTTGGGGCCTCTAAACGGGTCTTGAGGGGTTTTTTGTGCCCCTCG
GGCCGGATTGCTATCTACCGGCATTGGCGCAGAAAAAAATGCCTGATGCGACGCTGCGCGTCTTATACTC
CCACATATGCCAGATTCAGCAACGGATACGGCTTCCCCAACTTGCCCACTTCCATACGTGTCCTCCTTAC
CAGAAATTTATCCTTAAGGTCGTCAGCTATCCTGCAGGCGATCTCTCGATTTCGATCAAGACATTCCTTT
AATGGTCTTTTCTGGACACCACTAGGGGTCAGAAGTAGTTCATCAAACTTTCTTCCCTCCCTAATCTCAT
TGGTTACCTTGGGCTATCGAAACTTAATTAACCAGTCAAGTCAGCTACTTGGCGAGATCGACTTGTCTGG
GTTTCGACTACGCTCAGAATTGCGTCAGTCAAGTTCGATCTGGTCCTTGCTATTGCACCCGTTCTCCGAT
TACGAGTTTCATTTAAATCATGTGAGCAAAAGGCCAGCAAAAGGCCAGGAACCGTAAAAAGGCCGCGTTG
CTGGCGTTTTTCCATAGGCTCCGCCCCCCTGACGAGCATCACAAAAATCGACGCTCAAGTCAGAGGTGGC
GAAACCCGACAGGACTATAAAGATACCAGGCGTTTCCCCCTGGAAGCTCCCTCGTGCGCTCTCCTGTTCC
GACCCTGCCGCTTACCGGATACCTGTCCGCCTTTCTCCCTTCGGGAAGCGTGGCGCTTTCTCATAGCTCA
CGCTGTAGGTATCTCAGTTCGGTGTAGGTCGTTCGCTCCAAGCTGGGCTGTGTGCACGAACCCCCCGTTC
AGCCCGACCGCTGCGCCTTATCCGGTAACTATCGTCTTGAGTCCAACCCGGTAAGACACGACTTATCGCC
ACTGGCAGCAGCCACTGGTAACAGGATTAGCAGAGCGAGGTATGTAGGCGGTGCTACAGAGTTCTTGAAG
TGGTGGCCTAACTACGGCTACACTAGAAGAACAGTATTTGGTATCTGCGCTCTGCTGAAGCCAGTTACCT
TCGGAAAAAGAGTTGGTAGCTCTTGATCCGGCAAACAAACCACCGCTGGTAGCGGTGGTTTTTTTGTTTG
CAAGCAGCAGATTACGCGCAGAAAAAAAGGATCTCAAGAAGATCCTTTGATCTTTTCTACGGGGTCTGAC
GCTCAGTGGAACGAAAACTCACGTTAAGGGATTTTGGTCATGAGATTATCAAAAAGGATCTTCACCTAGA
TCCTTTTAAATTAAAAATGAAGTTTTAAATCAATCTAAAGTATATATGAGTAAACTTGGTCTGACAGTTA
CCAATGCTTAATCAGTGAGGCACCTATCTCAGCGATCTGTCTATTTCGTTCATCCATAGTTGCATTTAAA
TTTCCGAACTCTCCAAGGCCCTCGTCGGAAAATCTTCAAACCTTTCGTCCGATCCATCTTGCAGGCTACC
TCTCGAACGAACTATCGCAAGTCTCTTGGCCGGCCTTGCGCCTTGGCTATTGCTTGGCAGCGCCTATCGC
CAGGTATTACTCCAATCCCGAATATCCGAGATCGGGATCACCCGAGAGAAGTTCAACCTACATCCTCAAT
CCCGATCTATCCGAGATCCGAGGAATATCGAAATCGGGGCGCGCCTGGCCTCCGCGCCGGGTTTTGGCGC
CTCCCGCGGGCGCCCCCCTCGTCACGGCGAGCGCTGCCACGTCAGACGAAGGGCGCAGGAGCGTCCTGAT
CCTTCCGCCCGGACGCTCAGGACAGCGGCCCGCTGCTCATAAGACTCGGCCTTAGAACCCCAGTATCAGC
AGAAGGACATTTTAGGACGGGACTTGGGTGACTCTAGGGCACTGGTTTTCTTTCCAGAGAGCGGAACAGG
CGAGGAAAAGTAGTCCCTTCTCGGCGATTCTGCGGAGGGATCTCCGTGGGGCGGTGAACGCCGATGATTA
TATAAGGACGCGCCGGGTGTGGCACAGCTAGTTCCGTCGCAGCCGGGATTTGGGTCGCGGTTCTTGTTTG
TGGATCGCTGTGATCGTCACTTGGTGAGTAGCGGGCTGCTGGGCTGGCCGGGGCTTTCGTGGCCGCCGGG
CCGCTCGGTGGGACGGAAGCGTGTGGAGAGACCGCCAAGGGCTGTAGTCTGGGTCCGCGAGCAAGGTTGC
CCTGAACTGGGGGTTGGGGGGAGCGCAGCAAAATGGCGGCTGTTCCCGAGTCTTGAATGGAAGACGCTTG
TGAGGCGGGCTGTGAGGTCGTTGAAACAAGGTGGGGGGCATGGTGGGCGGCAAGAACCCAAGGTCTTGAG
CCCTTCGCTAATGCGGGAAAGCTCTTATTCGGGTGAGATGGGCTGGGCACCATCTGGGGACCCTGACGTG
AAGTTTGTCACTGACTGGAGAACTCGGTTTGTCGTCTGTTGCGGGGGCGGCAGTTATGGCGGTGCCGTTG
GGCAGTGCACCCGTACCTTTGGGAGCGCGCGCCCTCGTCGTGTCGTGACGTCACCCGTTCTGTTGGCTTA
TAATGCAGGGTGGGGCCACCTGCCGGTAGGTGTGCGGTAGGCTTTTCTCCGTCGCAGGACGCAGGGTTCG
GGCCTAGGGTAGGCTCTCCTGAATCGACAGGCGCCGGACCTCTGGTGAGGGGAGGGATAAGTGAGGCGTC
AGTTTCTTTGGTCGGTTTTATGTACCTATCTTCTTAAGTAGCTGAAGCTCCGGTTTTGAACTATGCGCTC
GGGGTTGGCGAGTGTGTTTTGTGAAGTTTTTTAGGCACCTTTTGAAATGTAATCATTTGGGTCAATATGT
AATTTTCAGTGTTAGACTTGTAAATTGTCCGCTAAATTCTGGCCGTTTTTGGCTTTTTTGTTAGACAACA
TGACCGAGTACAAGCCCACGGTGCGCCTCGCCACCCGCGACGACGTCCCCAGGGCCGTACGCACCCTCGC
CGCCGCGTTCGCCGACTACCCCGCCACGCGCCACACCGTCGATCCGGACCGCCACATCGAGCGGGTCACC
GAGCTGCAAGAACTCTTCCTCACGCGCGTCGGGCTCGACATCGGCAAGGTGTGGGTCGCGGACGACGGCG
CCGCGGTGGCGGTCTGGACCACGCCGGAGAGCGTCGAAGCGGGGGCGGTGTTCGCCGAGATCGGCCCGCG
CATGGCCGAGTTGAGCGGTTCCCGGCTGGCCGCGCAGCAACAGATGGAGGGCCTCCTGGCGCCGCACCGG
CCCAAGGAGCCCGCGTGGTTCCTGGCCACCGTCGGCGTCTCGCCCGACCACCAGGGCAAGGGTCTGGGCA
GCGCCGTCGTGCTCCCCGGAGTGGAGGCCGCCGAGCGCGCCGGGGTGCCCGCCTTCCTGGAGACCTCCGC
GCCCCGCAACCTCCCCTTCTACGAGCGGCTCGGCTTCACCGTCACCGCCGACGTCGAGGTGCCCGAAGGA
CCGCGCACCTGGTGCATGACCCGCAAGCCCGGTGCCTAGGCTAGTATGTAAGCCTAGTCTTAGATAATAA
AATCGCTATCCATCGAAGATGGATGTGTGTTGGTTTTTTGTGTGTGTAACGCTAGGCGCGCCTGGTGTAC
CGAGAACGATCCTCTCAGTGCGAGTCTCGACGATCCATATCGTTGCTTGGCAGTCAGCCAGTCGGAATCC
AGCTTGGGACCCAGGAAGTCCAATCGTCAGATATTGTACTCAAGCCTGGTCACGGCAGCGTACCGATCTG
TTTAAACCTAGATATTGATAGTCTGATCGGTCAACGTATAATCGAGTCCTAGCTTTTGCAAACATCTATC
AAGAGACAGGATCAGCAGGAGGCTTTCGCATGAGTATTCAACATTTCCGTGTCGCCCTTATTCCCTTTTT
TGCGGCATTTTGCCTTCCTGTTTTTGCTCACCCAGAAACGCTGGTGAAAGTAAAAGATGCTGAAGATCAG
TTGGGTGCGCGAGTGGGTTACATCGAACTGGATCTCAACAGCGGTAAGATCCTTGAGAGTTTTCGCCCCG
AAGAACGCTTTCCAATGATGAGCACTTTTAAAGTTCTGCTATGTGGCGCGGTATTATCCCGTATTGACGC
CGGGCAAGAGCAACTCGGTCGCCGCATACACTATTCTCAGAATGACTTGGTTGAGTATTCACCAGTCACA
GAAAAGCATCTTACGGATGGCATGACAGTAAGAGAATTATGCAGTGCTGCCATAACCATGAGTGATAACA
CTGCGGCCAACTTACTTCTGACAACGATTGGAGGACCGAAGGAGCTAACCGCTTTTTTGCACAACATGGG
GGATCATGTAACTCGCCTTGATCGTTGGGAACCGGAGCTGAATGAAGCCATACCAAACGACGAGCGTGAC
ACCACGATGCCTGTAGCAATGGCAACAACCTTGCGTAAACTATTAACTGGCGAACTACTTACTCTAGCTT
CCCGGCAACAGTTGATAGACTGGATGGAGGCGGATAAAGTTGCAGGACCACTTCTGCGCTCGGCCCTTCC
GGCTGGCTGGTTTATTGCTGATAAATCTGGAGCCGGTGAGCGTGGGTCTCGCGGTATCATTGCAGCACTG
GGGCCAGATGGTAAGCCCTCCCGTATCGTAGTTATCTACACGACGGGGAGTCAGGCAACTATGGATGAAC
GAAATAGACAGATCGCTGAGATAGGTGCCTCACTGATTAAGCATTGGTAACCGATTCTAGGTGCATTGGC
GCAGAAAAAAATGCCTGATGCGACGCTGCGCGTCTTATACTCCCACATATGCCAGATTCAGCAACGGATA
CGGCTTCCCCAACTTGCCCACTTCCATACGTGTCCTCCTTACCAGAAATTTATCCTTAAGATCGTTTAAA
CTCGACTCTGGCTCTATCGAATCTCCGTCGTTTCGAGCTTACGCGAACAGCCGTGGCGCTCATTTGCTCG
TCGGGCATCGAATCTCGTCAGCTATCGTCAGCTTACCTTTTTGGCAGCGATCGCGGCTCCCGACATCTTG
GACCATTAGCTCCACAGGTATCTTCTTCCCTCTAGTGGTCATAACAGCAGCTTCAGCTACCTCTCAATTC
AAAAAACCCCTCAAGACCCGTTTAGAGGCCCCAAGGGGTTATGCTATCAATCGTTGCGTTACACACACAA
AAAACCAACACACATCCATCTTCGATGGATAGCGATTTTATTATCTAACTGCTGATCGAGTGTAGCCAGA
TCTAGTAATCAATTACGGGGTCATTAGTTCATAGCCCATATATGGAGTTCCGCGTTACATAACTTACGGT
AAATGGCCCGCCTGGCTGACCGCCCAACGACCCCCGCCCATTGACGTCAATAATGACGTATGTTCCCATA
GTAACGCCAATAGGGACTTTCCATTGACGTCAATGGGTGGAGTATTTACGGTAAACTGCCCACTTGGCAG
TACATCAAGTGTATCATATGCCAAGTACGCCCCCTATTGACGTCAATGACGGTAAATGGCCCGCCTGGCA
TTATGCCCAGTACATGACCTTATGGGACTTTCCTACTTGGCAGTACATCTACGTATTAGTCATCGCTATT
ACCATGCTGATGCGGTTTTGGCAGTACATCAATGGGCGTGGATAGCGGTTTGACTCACGGGGATTTCCAA
GTCTCCACCCCATTGACGTCAATGGGAGTTTGTTTTGGCACCAAAATCAACGGGACTTTCCAAAATGTCG
TAACAACTCCGCCCCATTGACGCAAATGGGCGGTAGGCGTGTACGGTGGGAGGTCTATATAAGCAGAGCT
GGTTTAGTGAACCGTCAGATCAGATCTTTGTCGATCCTACCATCCACTCGACACACCCGCCAGCGGCCGC
Features (pLannotate 1.2.2; 20 found; start..end, strand, type, name):
      8..886     +  CDS            R1A_SARS2 (fragment): Experimental evidence at protein level: Swiss-Prot protein existence level 1. [Non-structural protein 10]: Plays a pivotal role in viral transcription by stimulating both nsp14 3'-5' exoribonuclease and nsp16 2'-O-methyltransferase activities. Therefore plays an essential role in viral mRNAs cap methylation. From Severe acute respiratory syndrome coronavirus 2 (2019-nCoV) (SARS-CoV-2).
    899..916     +  CDS            6xHis: 6xHis affinity tag
    969..1090    -  polyA_signal   SV40 poly(A) signal: SV40 polyadenylation signal
   1113..1182    -  CDS            large T antigen (fragment): large T antigen from SV40 (simian virus 40)
   1205..1251    +  terminator     T7 terminator: transcription terminator for bacteriophage T7 RNA polymerase
   1281..1417    +  terminator     rrnG terminator: transcription terminator from the E. coli ribosomal RNA rrnG operon (Albrechtsen et al., 1991)
   1462..1533    +  misc_feature   3' β-globin insulator: insulator downstream of the human β-globin locus (Farrell et al., 2002)
   1759..2347    -  rep_origin     ori: high-copy-number ColE1/pMB1/pBR322/pUC origin of replication
   2519..2583    -  CDS            bla(M) (fragment): β-lactamase lacking the signal sequence; bla(M); allows cytosolic expression of β-lactamase
   2847..4056    +  promoter       UbC promoter: human ubiquitin C promoter
   4060..4657    +  CDS            PuroR (fragment): puromycin N-acetyltransferase; pac from Streptomyces; confers resistance to puromycin
   4686..4734    +  polyA_signal   poly(A) signal: synthetic polyadenylation signal
   5000..5860    +  CDS            AmpR: β-lactamase; bla; confers resistance to ampicillin, carbenicillin, and related antibiotics
   5873..6009    +  terminator     rrnG terminator: transcription terminator from the E. coli ribosomal RNA rrnG operon (Albrechtsen et al., 1991)
   6154..6225    +  misc_feature   5' β-globin insulator: insulator upstream of the human β-globin locus (Farrell et al., 2002)
   6230..6276    -  terminator     T7 terminator: transcription terminator for bacteriophage T7 RNA polymerase
   6294..6342    -  polyA_signal   poly(A) signal: synthetic polyadenylation signal
   6423..6726    +  enhancer       CMV enhancer: human cytomegalovirus immediate early enhancer
   6799..6816    -  promoter       CMV promoter (fragment): human cytomegalovirus (CMV) immediate early promoter
   6879..6930    +  promoter       CMVd2 promoter: truncated human cytomegalovirus (CMV) immediate early promoter that yields moderately reduced expression relative to the full-length promoter
