[The description below was written by a language model from this plasmid's Addgene catalogue record and pLannotate feature annotations shown in this document.]
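Description:
pGBW-m4134221 is a mammalian expression plasmid for the wild-type nsp6 non-structural protein of SARS-CoV-2, built on the pTwist_CMV_Puro_6 backbone (about 6.1 kb, giving a 7.0 kb construct with the roughly 870 bp insert). It is maintained in E. coli as a high-copy plasmid through a ColE1/pUC-type origin and selected with ampicillin via a full-length β-lactamase gene. A short additional bla fragment is also detected near the origin and is probably a backbone remnant.

The nsp6 coding sequence corresponds to a segment of the viral ORF1ab/pp1a polyprotein. The automated annotation recognises it as a fragment of the SARS-CoV-2 replicase polyprotein 1a, but the accompanying functional text refers to nsp10. That text is a generic note carried over from the polyprotein database entry and does not describe this insert. Expression is driven by the CMV immediate-early enhancer and promoter, which sit at the end of the circular map just upstream of the insert. The open reading frame continues into a backbone-encoded C-terminal tag, recorded as a TEV-cleavable 6xHis tag, so the protein can be captured by affinity and the tag then removed. Only the His tag is annotated in the feature table. An SV40 polyadenylation signal follows the cassette.

A separate unit places puromycin N-acetyltransferase under the human ubiquitin C promoter with a synthetic poly(A) signal, allowing puromycin selection of transfected or stably expressing mammalian cells. β-globin insulator elements together with T7 and rrnG terminators flank the cassettes, presumably to limit transcriptional read-through and interference between them. The plasmid is suited to expressing tagged nsp6 in mammalian cells, for instance for purification or detection through the His tag.
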