Addgene plasmid #152539: pGBW-m4134221
Purpose: Mammalian expression plasmid for SARS-CoV-2 nsp6
Depositing lab: Ginkgo Bioworks & Benjie Chen. Depositing organization: Ginkgo Bioworks.
Backbone
  Vector backbone: pTwist_CMV_Puro_6
  Backbone size w/o insert (bp): 6080
  Vector type: Mammalian Expression
  Selectable markers: Puromycin
Growth in bacteria
  Bacterial resistance: Ampicillin, 100 μg/mL
  Growth temperature: 37°C
  Growth strain: DH5alpha
  Copy number: High Copy
Gene/Insert
  Gene/Insert name: SARS-CoV-2 nsp6
  Species: Severe acute respiratory syndrome coronavirus 2
  Insert size (bp): 869
  Mutation: wt
  Entrez Gene: ORF1ab (a.k.a. GU280_gp01)
  Promoter: CMV
  Tag / fusion protein: Cleavable TEV;6xHis-003 (C terminal on backbone)
  Cloning method: Unknown
Resource information
  A portion of this plasmid was derived from a plasmid made by: GinkgoBioworks
Depositor comments: NCBI reference sequence: YP_009725302.1
How to cite: pGBW-m4134221 was a gift from Ginkgo Bioworks & Benjie Chen (Addgene plasmid # 152539 ; http://n2t.net/addgene:152539 ; RRID:Addgene_152539)
